Addgene plasmid #83053: pCD-Sub24-Epn1 (18-157) E42A Dr
Purpose: Expresses the cDHFR-link2-His6-MBP-Epn1 (18-157) E42A Dr in E.coli
Depositing lab: Gali Prag. Depositing organization: Tel Aviv University. Publication: A bacterial genetic selection system for ubiquitylation cascade discovery. Levin-Kravets O, Tanner N, Shohat N, Attali I, Keren-Kaplan T, Shusterman A, Artzi S, Varvak A, Reshef Y, Shi X, Zucker O, Baram T, Katina C, Pilzer I, Ben-Aroya S, Prag G. Nat Methods. 2016 Nov;13(11):945-952. doi: 10.1038/nmeth.4003. Epub 2016 Oct 3. PubMed 27694912.
Backbone
  Vector backbone: pCDFDuet-1
  Backbone size w/o insert (bp): 2876
  Total vector size (bp): 3302
  Modifications to backbone: The pCD-Sub vector was constructed based on a pCDF-duet vector. The T7 promoter was substituted with pLtetO-1. The cDHFR fragment (residues 109-187) was PCR-amplified and sub-cloned under the pLtetO1 promoter at the MluI and AscI endonuclease recognition sites (the AscI site was inserted by PCR). A second linker (linker2; as indicated in Figure 4B); was fused to the N-terminus of MBP (Maltose Binding Protein) and cloned into the AscI site. Substrates were PCR-amplified and sub-cloned into SacII and SpeI sites downstream and in-frame with the cDHFR-linker2. In some vectors the MBP was removed. Some vectors were prepared by complete chemical synthesis assembly (Gibson et al, 2009).
  Vector type: Bacterial Expression
Growth in bacteria
  Bacterial resistance: Spectinomycin, 50 μg/mL
  Growth temperature: 37°C
  Growth strain: DH5alpha
  Copy number: Unknown
Gene/Insert
  Gene/Insert name: EPSIN (alt name: ENTH domain)
  Species: D. rerio (zebrafish)
  Insert size (bp): 426
  Mutation: 18-157, E42A
  Entrez Gene: epn1 (a.k.a. fd51f09, wu:fd51f09, wu:fj90e03, zgc:56381)
  Tag / fusion protein: cDHFR- link2-His6
Terms and licenses: Academic/Nonprofit Terms; Industry Terms: Not Available to Industry
How to cite: pCD-Sub24-Epn1 (18-157) E42A Dr was a gift from Gali Prag (Addgene plasmid # 83053)
