[The description below was written by a language model from this plasmid's Addgene catalogue record and pLannotate feature annotations shown in this document.]
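Description:
pCD-Sub24-Epn1 (18-157) E42A Dr is a bacterial expression plasmid built on a modified pCDFDuet-1 backbone. It replicates in E. coli from the CloDF13 (CDF) origin, which is compatible with other common plasmid origins and so allows co-maintenance with additional plasmids in the same cell. Selection is through an aadA (SmR) gene that confers spectinomycin/streptomycin resistance and is annotated as driven by an AmpR (bla) promoter. In this derivative, the first T7 promoter of the Duet vector was replaced by PLtetO-1, a phage lambda PL promoter carrying tet operator sites. The second Duet expression region (T7 promoter, lac operator, S-Tag remnant and T7 terminator) is still present downstream but appears to be empty.

The payload is a fusion reading frame under PLtetO-1. It begins with the C-terminal fragment of mouse dihydrofolate reductase (cDHFR, residues 109-187), followed by a linker ("link2") and a His6 tag, then residues 18-157 of zebrafish Epsin-1, which correspond to the ENTH domain and carry an E42A substitution. The automated annotation labels the insert by homology to mouse Epn1, but the catalogue gives the species as D. rerio. The stated purpose also lists MBP in the fusion. However, no MBP feature is annotated, the gap between the DHFR and Epn1 features is short, and the total size is only 3,302 bp. Together with the depositor's note that MBP was removed from some vectors, this suggests MBP may be absent here.

The construct belongs to the "substrate" series of a bacterial genetic selection system for discovering ubiquitylation cascades. The cDHFR-tagged candidate substrate presumably serves as one half of a split-DHFR complementation readout, with the other components supplied from compatible plasmids. The record does not explain the functional rationale for the E42A mutant.
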