Features (pLannotate 1.2.2; 11 found; start..end, strand, type, name):
    153..226     +  promoter       PLtetO-1 promoter: modified phage lambda PL promoter with tet operator sites (Lutz and Bujard, 1997)
    257..496     +  CDS            DHFR (fragment): mouse dihydrofolate reductase; Mus musculus Dhfr
    689..1117    +  CDS            Epn1 (fragment): EPN1_MOUSE - Experimental evidence at protein level: Swiss-Prot protein existence level 1. Binds to membranes enriched in phosphatidylinositol 4,5- bisphosphate (PtdIns(4,5)P2). Modifies membrane curvature and facilitates the formation of clathrin-coated invaginations (By similarity). Regulates receptor-mediated endocytosis (By similarity). From Mus musculus (Mouse).
   1167..1185    +  promoter       T7 promoter: promoter for bacteriophage T7 RNA polymerase
   1187..1211    +  protein_bind   lac operator: The lac repressor binds to the lac operator to inhibit transcription in E. coli. This inhibition can be relieved by adding lactose or isopropyl-β-D-thiogalactopyranoside (IPTG). lac repressor encoded by lacI
   1320..1361    +  CDS            S-Tag (fragment): affinity and epitope tag derived from pancreatic ribonuclease A
   1391..1408    +  CDS            SET1 (fragment): solubility-enhancement tag derived from T7 phage gene 10B
   1416..1463    +  terminator     T7 terminator: transcription terminator for bacteriophage T7 RNA polymerase
   1634..2425    -  CDS            SmR: aminoglycoside adenylyltransferase (Murphy, 1985); aadA; confers resistance to spectinomycin and streptomycin
   2426..2517    -  promoter       AmpR promoter: bla
   2565..1       -  rep_origin     CloDF13 ori (across the origin): Plasmids containing the CloDF13 (CDF) origin of replication can be propagated in E. coli cells that contain additional plasmids with compatible origins.
>Addgene plasmid #83053 | pCD-Sub24-Epn1 (18-157) E42A Dr | depositor full sequence | sequence record 163470 | pCD-Sub24-Epn1 (18-157) E42A Dr sequence 3302 bps
CTTTTCTACTGAACCGCTCTAGATTTCAGTGCAATTTATCTCTTCAAATGTAGCACCGTCGACGCAATTC
CGACGTCTAAGAAACCATTATTATCATGACATTAACCTATAAAAATAGGCGTATCACGAGGCCCTTTCGT
CTTCACCTCGAGTCCCTATCAGTGATAGAGATTGACATCCCTATCAGTGATAGAGATACTGAGCACATCA
GCAGGACGCACTGACCGAATTCATTAAAGAGGAGAAAACGCGTATGAGTAAAGTAGACATGGTTTGGATA
GTCGGAGGCAGTTCTGTTTACCAGGAAGCCATGAATCAACCAGGCCACCTCAGACTCTTTGTGACAAGGA
TCATGCAGGAATTTGAAAGTGACACGTTTTTCCCAGAAATTGATTTGGGGAAATATAAACTTCTCCCAGA
ATACCCAGGCGTCCTCTCTGAGGTCCAGGAGGAAAAAGGCATCAAGTATAAGTTTGAAGTCTACGAGAAG
AAAGACAGGCGCGCCGGCGGCTCAGCGGGCTCGGGAAGCGGAGCGGGATCTGGCAGCGGCGGTAGCGCAG
GCAGCAGCGGGTCAAGCGGTGCCTCGAGCGGCAGGCGCGCCCTGCAGATGGGCAGCAGCCATCACCATCA
TCACCCCATGGGGATCGATACGACCCTGGAAGTTCTGTTCCAGGGGCCCCCGCGGATGTCAGAGGCGGAG
ATAAAGGTAAGGGAAGCAACTTCTAATGATCCATGGGGTCCCTCAAGTTCTCTGATGTCAGCGATCGCTG
ACCTGACATACAATGTAGTGGCCTTCTCAGAGATTATGAGCATGGTCTGGAAGAGACTCAACGACCATGG
GAAAAACTGGAGACATGTATATAAAGCTATGACACTGATGGAGTATCTGATAAAGACGGGTTCAGAGCGG
GTAGCACAGCAATGCAGGGAAAACATCTACGCCGTTCAAACGCTTAAAGACTTCCAGTACATAGACAGAG
ACGGCAAAGACCAGGGTGTGAATGTACGGGAAAAGGCCAAGCAACTGGTGACTCTGCTAAAAGACGAGGA
GAGGCTACGAGAGGAGAGGATCCATGCACTCAAGACCAAAGAGAAGATGGCACAGACCTGAACTAGTTAA
GTCGAACAGAAAGTAATCGTATTGTACACGGCCGCATAATCGAAATTAATACGACTCACTATAGGGGGAA
TTGTGAGCGGATAACAATTCCCCATCTTAGTATATTAGTTAAGTATAAGAAGGAGATATACATATGGCAG
ATCTCAATTGGATATCGGCCGGCCACGCGATCGCTGACGTCGGTACCCTCGAGTCTGGTAAAGAAACCGC
TGCTGCGAAATTTGAACGCCAGCACATGGACTCGTCTACTAGCGCAGCTTAATTAACCTAGGCTGCTGCC
ACCGCTGAGCAATAACTAGCATAACCCCTTGGGGCCTCTAAACGGGTCTTGAGGGGTTTTTTGCTGAAAC
CTCAGGCATTTGAGAAGCACACGGTCACACTGCTTCCGGTAGTCAATAAACCGGTAAACCAGCAATAGAC
ATAAGCGGCTATTTAACGACCCTGCCCTGAACCGACGACCGGGTCATCGTGGCCGGATCTTGCGGCCCCT
CGGCTTGAACGAATTGTTAGACATTATTTGCCGACTACCTTGGTGATCTCGCCTTTCACGTAGTGGACAA
ATTCTTCCAACTGATCTGCGCGCGAGGCCAAGCGATCTTCTTCTTGTCCAAGATAAGCCTGTCTAGCTTC
AAGTATGACGGGCTGATACTGGGCCGGCAGGCGCTCCATTGCCCAGTCGGCAGCGACATCCTTCGGCGCG
ATTTTGCCGGTTACTGCGCTGTACCAAATGCGGGACAACGTAAGCACTACATTTCGCTCATCGCCAGCCC
AGTCGGGCGGCGAGTTCCATAGCGTTAAGGTTTCATTTAGCGCCTCAAATAGATCCTGTTCAGGAACCGG
ATCAAAGAGTTCCTCCGCCGCTGGACCTACCAAGGCAACGCTATGTTCTCTTGCTTTTGTCAGCAAGATA
GCCAGATCAATGTCGATCGTGGCTGGCTCGAAGATACCTGCAAGAATGTCATTGCGCTGCCATTCTCCAA
ATTGCAGTTCGCGCTTAGCTGGATAACGCCACGGAATGATGTCGTCGTGCACAACAATGGTGACTTCTAC
AGCGCGGAGAATCTCGCTCTCTCCAGGGGAAGCCGAAGTTTCCAAAAGGTCGTTGATCAAAGCTCGCCGC
GTTGTTTCATCAAGCCTTACGGTCACCGTAACCAGCAAATCAATATCACTGTGTGGCTTCAGGCCGCCAT
CCACTGCGGAGCCGTACAAATGTACGGCCAGCAACGTCGGTTCGAGATGGCGCTCGATGACGCCAACTAC
CTCTGATAGTTGAGTCGATACTTCGGCGATCACCGCTTCCCTCATACTCTTCCTTTTTCAATATTATTGA
AGCATTTATCAGGGTTATTGTCTCATGAGCGGATACATATTTGAATGTATTTAGAAAAATAAACAAATAG
CTAGCTCACTCGGTCGCTACGCTCCGGGCGTGAGACTGCGGCGGGCGCTGCGGACACATACAAAGTTACC
CACAGATTCCGTGGATAAGCAGGGGACTAACATGTGAGGCAAAACAGCAGGGCCGCGCCGGTGGCGTTTT
TCCATAGGCTCCGCCCTCCTGCCAGAGTTCACATAAACAGACGCTTTTCCGGTGCATCTGTGGGAGCCGT
GAGGCTCAACCATGAATCTGACAGTACGGGCGAAACCCGACAGGACTTAAAGATCCCCACCGTTTCCGGC
GGGTCGCTCCCTCTTGCGCTCTCCTGTTCCGACCCTGCCGTTTACCGGATACCTGTTCCGCCTTTCTCCC
TTACGGGAAGTGTGGCGCTTTCTCATAGCTCACACACTGGTATCTCGGCTCGGTGTAGGTCGTTCGCTCC
AAGCTGGGCTGTAAGCAAGAACTCCCCGTTCAGCCCGACTGCTGCGCCTTATCCGGTAACTGTTCACTTG
AGTCCAACCCGGAAAAGCACGGTAAAACGCCACTGGCAGCAGCCATTGGTAACTGGGAGTTCGCAGAGGA
TTTGTTTAGCTAAACACGCGGTTGCTCTTGAAGTGTGCGCCAAAGTCCGGCTACACTGGAAGGACAGATT
TGGTTGCTGTGCTCTGCGAAAGCCAGTTACCACGGTTAAGCAGTTCCCCAACTGACTTAACCTTCGATCA
AACCACCTCCCCAGGTGGTTTTTTCGTTTACAGGGCAAAAGATTACGCGCAGAAAAAAAGGATCTCAAGA
AGATCCTTTGAT
