>Addgene plasmid #83053 | pCD-Sub24-Epn1 (18-157) E42A Dr | addgene partial sequence | sequence record 163399 | pBRforEco 5'-AATAGGCGTATCACGAGGC-3'
TGATAGAGATTGACATCCCTATCAGTGATAGAGATACTGAGCACATCAGCAGGACGCACTGACCGAATTC
ATTAAAGAGGAGAAAACGCGTATGAGTAAAGTAGACATGGTTTGGATAGTCGGAGGCAGTTCTGTTTACC
AGGAAGCCATGAATCAACCAGGCCACCTCAGACTCTTTGTGACAAGGATCATGCAGGAATTTGAAAGTGA
CACGTTTTTCCCAGAAATTGATTTGGGGAAATATAAACTTCTCCCAGAATACCCAGGCGTCCTCTCTGAG
GTCCAGGAGGAAAAAGGCATCAAGTATAAGTTTGAAGTCTACGAGAAGAAAGACAGGCGCGCCGGCGGCT
CAGCGGGCTCGGGAAGCGGAGCGGGATCTGGCAGCGGCGGTAGCGCAGGCAGCAGCGGGTCAAGCGGTGC
CTCGAGCGGCAGGCGCGCCCTGCAGATGGGCAGCAGCCATCACCATCATCACCCCATGGGGATCGATACG
ACCCTGGAAGTTCTGTTCCAGGGGCCCCCGCGGATGTCAGAGGCGGAGATAAAGGTAAGGGAAGCAACTT
CTAATGATCCATGGGGTCCCTCAAGTTCTCTGATGTCAGCGATCGCTGACCTGACATACAATGTAGTGGC
CTTCTCAGAGATTATGAGCATGGTCTGGAAGAGACTCAACGACCATGGGAAAAACTGGAGACATGTATAT
AAAGCTATGACACTGATGGAGTATCTGATAAAGACGGGTTCAGAGCGGGTAGCACAGCAATGCAGGGAAA
ACATCTACGCCGTTCAAACGCTTAAAGACTTCCAGTACATAGACAGAGACGGCAAAGACCAGGGTGTGAA
TGTACGGGAAAAGGCCAAGCAACTGGTGACTCTGCTAAAAGACGAGGAGAGGCTACGAGAGGAGAGGATC
CATGCACTCAAGACCAAAGAGAAGATGGCACAGACCTGAACTAGTTAAGTCGAACAGAAAGTAATCGTAT
TGTACACGG
