>Addgene plasmid #83053 | pCD-Sub24-Epn1 (18-157) E42A Dr | addgene partial sequence | sequence record 163400 | DuetUP2 5'-GATTATGCGGCCGTGTACAA-3'
TTCAGGTCTGTGCCATCTTCTCTTTGGTCTTGAGTGCATGGATCCTCTCCTCTCGTAGCCTCTCCTCGTC
TTTTAGCAGAGTCACCAGTTGCTTGGCCTTTTCCCGTACATTCACACCCTGGTCTTTGCCGTCTCTGTCT
ATGTACTGGAAGTCTTTAAGCGTTTGAACGGCGTAGATGTTTTCCCTGCATTGCTGTGCTACCCGCTCTG
AACCCGTCTTTATCAGATACTCCATCAGTGTCATAGCTTTATATACATGTCTCCAGTTTTTCCCATGGTC
GTTGAGTCTCTTCCAGACCATGCTCATAATCTCTGAGAAGGCCACTACATTGTATGTCAGGTCAGCGATC
GCTGACATCAGAGAACTTGAGGGACCCCATGGATCATTAGAAGTTGCTTCCCTTACCTTTATCTCCGCCT
CTGACATCCGCGGGGGCCCCTGGAACAGAACTTCCAGGGTCGTATCGATCCCCATGGGGTGATGATGGTG
ATGGCTGCTGCCCATCTGCAGGGCGCGCCTGCCGCTCGAGGCACCGCTTGACCCGCTGCTGCCTGCGCTA
CCGCCGCTGCCAGATCCCGCTCCGCTTCCCGAGCCCGCTGAGCCGCCGGCGCGCCTGTCTTTCTTCTCGT
AGACTTCAAACTTATACTTGATGCCTTTTTCCTCCTGGACCTCAGAGAGGACGCCTGGGTATTCTGGGAG
AAGTTTATATTTCCCCAAATCAATTTCTGGGAAAAACGTGTCACTTTCAAATTCCTGCATGATCCTTGTC
ACAAAGAGTCTGAGGTGGCCTGGTTGATTCATGGCTTCCTGGTAAACAGAACTGCCTCCGACTATCCAAA
CCATGTCTACTTTACTCATACGCGTTTTCTCCTCTTTAATGAATTCGGTCAGTGCGTCCTGCTGATGTGC
TCAGTATCTCTATCACTGA
